>Addgene plasmid #156701 | pD649-HAsp-TREML2-Fc(DAPA)-AviTag-6xHis | depositor full sequence | sequence record 302511 | Full Sequence
TTTCAATATTATTGAAGCATTTATCAGGGTTATTGTCTCATGAGCGGATACATATTTGAATGTATTTAGA
AAAATAAACAAATAGGGGTCAGTGTTACAACCAATTAACCAATTCTGAACATTATCGCGAGCCCATTTAT
ACCTGAATATGGCTCATAACACCCCTTGCTCATGACCAAAATCCCTTAACGTGAGTTACGCGCGCGTCGT
TCCACTGAGCGTCAGACCCCGTAGAAAAGATCAAAGGATCTTCTTGAGATCCTTTTTTTCTGCGCGTAAT
CTGCTGCTTGCAAACAAAAAAACCACCGCTACCAGCGGTGGTTTGTTTGCCGGATCAAGAGCTACCAACT
CTTTTTCCGAAGGTAACTGGCTTCAGCAGAGCGCAGATACCAAATACTGTTCTTCTAGTGTAGCCGTAGT
TAGCCCACCACTTCAAGAACTCTGTAGCACCGCCTACATACCTCGCTCTGCTAATCCTGTTACCAGTGGC
TGCTGCCAGTGGCGATAAGTCGTGTCTTACCGGGTTGGACTCAAGACGATAGTTACCGGATAAGGCGCAG
CGGTCGGGCTGAACGGGGGGTTCGTGCACACAGCCCAGCTTGGAGCGAACGACCTACACCGAACTGAGAT
ACCTACAGCGTGAGCTATGAGAAAGCGCCACGCTTCCCGAAGGGAGAAAGGCGGACAGGTATCCGGTAAG
CGGCAGGGTCGGAACAGGAGAGCGCACGAGGGAGCTTCCAGGGGGAAACGCCTGGTATCTTTATAGTCCT
GTCGGGTTTCGCCACCTCTGACTTGAGCGTCGATTTTTGTGATGCTCGTCAGGGGGGCGGAGCCTATGGA
AAAACGCCAGCAACGCGGCCTTTTTACGGTTCCTGGCCTTTTGCTGGCCTTTTGCTCACATGTTCTTTCC
TGCGTTATCCCCTGATTCTGTGGATAACCGTATTACCGCCTTTGAGTGAGCTGATACCGCTCGCCGCAGC
CGAACGACCGAGCGCAGCGAGTCAGTGAGCGAGGAAGCGGAAGGCGAGAGTAGGGAACTGCCAGGCATCA
AACTAAGCAGAAGGCCCCTGACGGATGGCCTTTTTGCGTTTCTACAAACTCTTTCTGTGTTGTAAAACGA
CGGCCAGTCTTAAGCTCGGGCCCCCTGGGCGGTTCTGATAACGAGTAATCGTTAATCCGCAAATAACGTA
AAAACCCGCTTCGGCGGGTTTTTTTATGGGGGGAGTTTAGGGAAAGAGCATTTGTCAGAATATTTAAGGG
CGCCTGTCACTTTGCTTGATATATGAGAATTATTTAACCTTATAAATGAGAAAAAAGCAACGCACTTTAA
ATAAGATACGTTGCTTTTTCGATTGATGAACACCTATAATTAAACTATTCATCTATTATTTATGATTTTT
TGTATATACAATATTTCTAGTTTGTTAAAGAGAATTAAGAAAATAAATCTCGAAAATAATAAAGGGAAAA
TCAGTTTTTGATATCAAAATTATACATGTCAACGATAATACAAAATATAATACAAACTATAAGATGTTAT
CAGTATTTATTATCATTTAGAATAAATTTTGTGTCGCCCTTAATTGTGAGCGGATAACAATTACGAGCTT
CATGCACAGTGGCGTTGACTCAATATTGGCCATTAGCCATATTATTCATTGGTTATATAGCATAAATCAA
TATTGGCTATTGGCCATTGCATACGTTGTATCTATATCATAATATGTACATTTATATTGGCTCATGTCCA
ATATGACCGCCATGTTGGCATTGATTATTGACTAGTTATTAATAGTAATCAATTACGGGGTCATTAGTTC
ATAGCCCATATATGGAGTTCCGCGTTACATAACTTACGGTAAATGGCCCGCCTGGCTGACCGCCCAACGA
CCCCCGCCCATTGACGTCAATAATGACGTATGTTCCCATAGTAACGCCAATAGGGACTTTCCATTGACGT
CAATGGGTGGAGTATTTACGGTAAACTGCCCACTTGGCAGTACATCAAGTGTATCATATGCCAAGTACGC
CCCCTATTGACGTCAATGACGGTAAATGGCCCGCCTGGCATTATGCCCAGTACATGACCTTATGGGACTT
TCCTACTTGGCAGTACATCTACGTATTAGTCATCGCTATTACCATGGTGATGCGGTTTTGGCAGTACATC
AATGGGCGTGGATAGCGGTTTGACTCACGGGGATTTCCAAGTCTCCACCCCATTGACGTCAATGGGAGTT
TGTTTTGGCACCAAAATCAACGGGACTTTCCAAAATGTCGTAACAACTCCGCCCCATTGACGCAAATGGG
CGGTAGGCGTGTACGGTGGGAGGTCTATATAAGCAGAGCTCGTTTAGTGAACCGTCAGATCGCCTGGAGA
CGCCATCCACGCTGTTTTGACCTCCATAGAAGACACCGGGACCGATCCAGCCTCCGCGGCCGGGAACGGT
GCATTGGAACGCGGATTCCCCGTGCCAAGAGTGACGTAAGTACCGCCTATAGAGTCTATAGGCCCACCCC
CTTGGCTTCGTTAGAACGCGGCTACAATTAATACATAACCTTATGTATCATACACATACGATTTAGGTGA
CACTATAGAATAACATCCACTTTGCCTTTCTCTCCACAGGTGTCCACTCCCAGGTCCAACTGCACCTCGG
TTCTATCGAAAACGCGCCTGCTAGCGCCACCATGAAGACCATCATTGCCCTGAGCTACATCTTCTGCCTG
GTGTTCGCTGCGGCCGCCGGACCTTCTGCCGATTCTGTGTATACAAAAGTGCGGCTGCTGGAAGGCGAGA
CACTGAGCGTGCAGTGTTCCTACAAGGGCTACAAGAACAGAGTGGAAGGCAAAGTGTGGTGCAAGATCCG
GAAGAAGAAGTGCGAGCCTGGCTTCGCCAGAGTGTGGGTCAAGGGACCTAGATACCTGCTGCAGGATGAT
GCCCAGGCCAAGGTGGTCAACATCACAATGGTGGCCCTGAAGCTGCAGGACAGCGGCAGATACTGGTGCA
TGAGAAACACCAGCGGCATCCTGTATCCTCTGATGGGCTTTCAGCTGGACGTGTCCCCTGCTCCTCAGAC
CGAGAGAAACATCCCCTTCACACACCTGGACAACATCCTGAAGTCTGGCACCGTGACAACCGGACAGGCT
CCTACATCTGGCCCTGATGCTCCCTTTACCACCGGCGTGATGGTGTTTACCCCTGGCCTGATCACACTGC
CCAGACTGCTGGCTTCTACCAGACCTGCCAGCAAGACCGGCTACAGCTTTACCGCCACCAGCACCACATC
TCAGGGCCCTAGAAGAACCATGGGCAGCCAGACAGTGACCGCCTCTCCTAGCAATGCCAGAGATTCTTCT
GCTGGCCCCGAGAGCATCAGCACAAAGAGCGGCGATCTGAGCACAAGAAGCCCAACAACCGGCCTGTGCC
TGACAAGCAGAAGCCTGCTGAACAGACTGCCCAGCATGCCCTCCATCAGACACCAGGACGTGTACTCTGG
CGCGCCGGGCGGCGACAAGACCCACACCTGCCCCCCCTGCCCAGCTCCAGAACTGCTGGGAGGGCCTTCC
GTGTTCCTGTTCCCCCCCAAGCCCAAGGACACCCTGATGATCAGCAGGACCCCCGAGGTGACCTGCGTGG
TGGTGGCCGTGTCCCACGAGGACCCAGAGGTGAAGTTCAACTGGTACGTGGACGGCGTGGAGGTGCACAA
CGCCAAGACCAAGCCCAGAGAGGAGCAGTACAACAGCACCTACAGGGTGGTGTCCGTGCTGACCGTGCTG
CACCAGGACTGGCTGAACGGCAAAGAATACAAGTGCAAAGTCTCCAACAAGGCCCTGGCTGCCCCAATCG
AAAAGACAATCAGCAAGGCCAAGGGCCAGCCACGGGAGCCCCAGGTGTACACCCTGCCCCCCAGCCGGGA
GGAGATGACCAAGAACCAGGTGTCCCTGACCTGTCTGGTGAAGGGCTTCTACCCCAGCGATATCGCCGTG
GAGTGGGAGAGCAACGGCCAGCCCGAGAACAACTACAAGACCACCCCCCCAGTGCTGGACAGCGACGGCA
GCTTCTTCCTGTACAGCAAGCTGACCGTGGACAAGTCCAGGTGGCAGCAGGGCAACGTGTTCAGCTGCAG
CGTGATGCACGAGGCCCTGCACAACCACTACACCCAGAAGTCCCTGAGCCTGAGCCCCGGCGGCAGCGGT
CTTAATGATATTTTCGAGGCTCAGAAGATTGAGTGGCATGAACACCACCACCATCACCACTAAGGCCGGC
CTGTAGTCACTGGCACAACGCGTTACCCGGTAAGCCAATCGGGTATACACGGTCGTCATACTGCAGACAG
GGTTCTTCTACTTTGCAAGATAGTCTTGAGTAGTAAAATAAATAGATAGAGAAAATCAGCCTCGACTGTG
CCTTCTAGTTGCCAGCCATCTGTTGTTTGCCCCTCCCCCGTGCCTTCCTTGACCCTGGAAGGTGCCACTC
CCACTGTCCTTTCCTAATAAAATGAGGAAATTGCATCACAACACTCAACCCTATCTCGGTCTATTCTTTT
GATTTATAAGGGATTTTGCCGATTTCGGCCTATTGGTTAAAAAATGAGCTGATTTAACAAAAATTTAACG
CGAATTAATTCTGTGGAATGTGTGTCAGTTAGGGTGTGGAAAGTCCCCAGGCTCCCCAGCAGGCAGAAGT
ATGCAAAGCATGCATCTCAATTAGTCAGCAACCAGGTGTGGAAAGTCCCCAGGCTCCCCAGCAGGCAGAA
GTATGCAAAGCATGCATCTCAATTAGTCAGCAACCATAGTCCCGCCCCTAACTCCGCCCATCCCGCCCCT
AACTCCGCCCAGTTCCGCCCATTCTCCGCCCCATGGCTGACTAATTTTTTTTATTTATGCAGAGGCCGAG
GCCGCCTCTGCCTCTGAGCTATTCCAGAAGTAGTGAGGAGGCTTTTTTGGAGGCCTAGGCTTTTGCAAAA
AGCTCCCGGGAGCTTGTATATCCATTTTCGGATCTGATCAGCACGTGTTGACAATTAATCATCGGCATAG
TATATCGGCATAGTATAATACGACAAGGTGAGGAACTAAACCATGACCGAGTACAAGCCCACGGTGCGCC
TCGCCACCCGCGACGACGTCCCCAGGGCCGTACGCACCCTCGCCGCCGCGTTCGCCGACTACCCCGCCAC
GCGCCACACCGTCGATCCGGACCGCCACATCGAGCGGGTCACCGAGCTGCAAGAACTCTTCCTCACGCGC
GTCGGGCTCGACATCGGCAAGGTGTGGGTCGCGGACGACGGCGCCGCGGTGGCGGTCTGGACCACGCCGG
AGAGCGTCGAAGCGGGGGCGGTGTTCGCCGAGATCGGCCCGCGCATGGCCGAGTTGAGCGGTTCCCGGCT
GGCCGCGCAGCAACAGATGGAAGGCCTCCTGGCGCCGCACCGGCCCAAGGAGCCCGCGTGGTTCCTGGCC
ACCGTCGGCGTCTCGCCCGACCACCAGGGCAAGGGTCTGGGCAGCGCCGTCGTGCTCCCCGGAGTGGAGG
CGGCCGAGCGCGCCGGGGTGCCCGCCTTCCTGGAGACATCCGCGCCCCGCAACCTCCCCTTCTACGAGCG
GCTCGGCTTCACCGTCACCGCCGACGTCGAGGTGCCCGAAGGACCGCGCACCTGGTGCATGACCCGCAAG
CCCGGTGCCTGACACGTGCTACGAGATTTCGATTCCACCGCCGCCTTCTATGAAAGGTTGGGCTTCGGAA
TCGTTTTCCGGGACGCCGGCTGGATGATCCTCCAGCGCGGGGATCTCATGCTGGAGTTCTTCGCCCACCC
CAACTTGTTTATTGCAGCTTATAATGGTTACAAATAAAGCAATAGCATCACAAATTTCACAAATAAAGCA
TTTTTTTCACTGCATTCTAGTTGTGGTTTGTCCAAACTCATCAATGTATCTTATCATGTCTGTATACCGT
CGACCTCTAGCTAGAGCTTGGCGTAATCATGGTCATTACCAATGCTTAATCAGTGAGGCACCTATCTCAG
CGATCTGTCTATTTCGTTCATCCATAGTTGCCTGACTCCCCGTCGTGTAGATAACTACGATACGGGAGGG
CTTACCATCTGGCCCCAGCGCTGCGATGATACCGCGAGAACCACGCTCACCGGCTCCGGATTTATCAGCA
ATAAACCAGCCAGCCGGAAGGGCCGAGCGCAGAAGTGGTCCTGCAACTTTATCCGCCTCCATCCAGTCTA
TTAATTGTTGCCGGGAAGCTAGAGTAAGTAGTTCGCCAGTTAATAGTTTGCGCAACGTTGTTGCCATCGC
TACAGGCATCGTGGTGTCACGCTCGTCGTTTGGTATGGCTTCATTCAGCTCCGGTTCCCAACGATCAAGG
CGAGTTACATGATCCCCCATGTTGTGCAAAAAAGCGGTTAGCTCCTTCGGTCCTCCGATCGTTGTCAGAA
GTAAGTTGGCCGCAGTGTTATCACTCATGGTTATGGCAGCACTGCATAATTCTCTTACTGTCATGCCATC
CGTAAGATGCTTTTCTGTGACTGGTGAGTACTCAACCAAGTCATTCTGAGAATAGTGTATGCGGCGACCG
AGTTGCTCTTGCCCGGCGTCAATACGGGATAATACCGCGCCACATAGCAGAACTTTAAAAGTGCTCATCA
TTGGAAAACGTTCTTCGGGGCGAAAACTCTCAAGGATCTTACCGCTGTTGAGATCCAGTTCGATGTAACC
CACTCGTGCACCCAACTGATCTTCAGCATCTTTTACTTTCACCAGCGTTTCTGGGTGAGCAAAAACAGGA
AGGCAAAATGCCGCAAAAAAGGGAATAAGGGCGACACGGAAATGTTGAATACTCATATTCTTCCTT
Features (pLannotate 1.2.2; 21 found; start..end, strand, type, name):
    119..143     -  CDS            KanR (fragment): aminoglycoside phosphotransferase; aph(3')-Ia; confers resistance to kanamycin
    254..842     +  rep_origin     ori: high-copy-number ColE1/pMB1/pBR322/pUC origin of replication
   1067..1084    +  terminator     rrnB T2 terminator (fragment): transcription terminator T2 from the E. coli rrnB gene
   1109..1128    -  CDS            lacZα (fragment): LacZα fragment of β-galactosidase; lacZ fragment
   1584..1600    +  protein_bind   lac operator: The lac repressor binds to the lac operator to inhibit transcription in E. coli. This inhibition can be relieved by adding lactose or isopropyl-β-D-thiogalactopyranoside (IPTG). lac repressor encoded by lacI
   1843..2146    +  enhancer       CMV enhancer: human cytomegalovirus immediate early enhancer
   2147..2350    +  promoter       CMV promoter: human cytomegalovirus (CMV) immediate early promoter
   2486..2529    +  intron         CMV intron (fragment): modified intron A from human cytomegalovirus
   2581..2599    +  promoter       SP6 promoter: promoter for bacteriophage SP6 RNA polymerase
   2603..2640    +  CDS            IgH signal sequence (fragment): signal sequence from the mouse immunoglobulin heavy chain variable region
   2746..3498    +  CDS            TREML2 (fragment): TRML2_HUMAN - Also known as C6orf76, TLT2. Experimental evidence at protein level: Swiss-Prot protein existence level 1. Cell surface receptor that may play a role in the innate and adaptive immune response. Acts as a counter-receptor for CD276 and interaction with CD276 on T-cells enhances T-cell activation. From Homo sapiens (Human).
   3514..4191    +  CDS            IGHG1 (fragment): IGHG1_HUMAN - Experimental evidence at protein level: Swiss-Prot protein existence level 1. Constant region of immunoglobulin heavy chains. Immunoglobulins, also known as antibodies, are membrane-bound or secreted glycoproteins produced by B lymphocytes. In the recognition phase of humoral immunity, the membrane-bound immunoglobulins serve as receptors which, upon binding of a specific antigen, trigger the clonal expansion and differentiation of B lymphocytes into immunoglobulins- secreting plasma cells. Secreted immunoglobulins mediate the effector phase of humoral immunity, which results in
   4406..4517    +  polyA_signal   bGH poly(A) signal: bovine growth hormone polyadenylation signal
   4518..4626    +  rep_origin     f1 ori (fragment): f1 bacteriophage origin of replication; arrow indicates direction of (+) strand synthesis
   4640..4969    +  promoter       SV40 promoter: SV40 enhancer and early promoter
   5017..5064    +  promoter       EM7 promoter: synthetic bacterial promoter&nbsp
   5083..5682    +  CDS            PuroR (fragment): puromycin N-acetyltransferase; pac from Streptomyces; confers resistance to puromycin
   5692..5817    +  CDS            ble (fragment): BLE_KLEPN - Experimental evidence at protein level: Swiss-Prot protein existence level 1. Binding protein with a strong affinity to the bleomycin family of antibiotics. Binds to CL990; an antimitotic-antibiotic compound. From Klebsiella pneumoniae.
   5812..5933    +  polyA_signal   SV40 poly(A) signal: SV40 polyadenylation signal
   5986..6846    -  CDS            AmpR: β-lactamase; bla; confers resistance to ampicillin, carbenicillin, and related antibiotics
   6849..89      -  promoter       AmpR promoter (fragment) (across the origin): bla
