[The description below was written by a language model from this plasmid's Addgene catalogue record and pLannotate feature annotations shown in this document.]
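Description:
pD649-HAsp-TREML2-Fc(DAPA)-AviTag-6xHis is a mammalian expression plasmid built on the pD649 backbone for producing the extracellular domain of the human cell-surface receptor TREML2 (also called TLT-2) as a secreted Fc fusion protein. It is propagated in E. coli as a high-copy plasmid through a ColE1/pUC-type origin and selected with ampicillin via a full-length β-lactamase gene. The annotation also picks up short remnants of KanR, lacZα, an rrnB terminator and an f1 origin, which appear to be non-functional backbone fragments. The depositor notes that some plasmids in this collection may carry an IS4-like transposase insertion upstream of the CMV promoter, though no such feature is annotated here.

Expression is driven by the CMV immediate-early enhancer and promoter, followed by a fragment of CMV intron A and an SP6 promoter, which can support in vitro transcription and serves as a sequencing primer site. The open reading frame begins with a secretion signal: the plasmid name indicates an "HAsp" leader, while the automated annotation matches part of this region to a mouse IgH signal sequence. The roughly 750 bp TREML2 ectodomain, cloned between retained NotI and AscI sites, is fused to a human IgG1 Fc carrying the D265A and P329A (DAPA) substitutions, which are generally used to reduce Fc effector binding. According to the catalogue record, an AviTag for site-specific biotinylation and a 6xHis tag for affinity purification follow, although neither is annotated in the feature table. A bGH polyadenylation signal ends the transcript. A separate SV40/EM7-driven puromycin resistance cassette with an SV40 poly(A) signal could allow selection in mammalian cells. The plasmid belongs to a collection made for mapping protein–protein interactions among human IgSF cell-surface proteins.
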