Addgene plasmid #156701: pD649-HAsp-TREML2-Fc(DAPA)-AviTag-6xHis
Purpose: Mammalian expression of cell-surface protein extracellular domain fused to Fc(DAPA)-Avi-6xHis. Protein is secreted from cells.
Depositing lab: Chris Garcia. Depositing organization: Stanford University. Publication: A Human IgSF Cell-Surface Interactome Reveals a Complex Network of Protein-Protein Interactions. Wojtowicz WM, Vielmetter J, Fernandes RA, Siepe DH, Eastman CL, Chisholm GB, Cox S, Klock H, Anderson PW, Rue SM, Miller JJ, Glaser SM, Bragstad ML, Vance J, Lam AW, Lesley SA, Zinn K, Garcia KC. Cell. 2020 Aug 20;182(4):1027-1043.e17. doi: 10.1016/j.cell.2020.07.025. PubMed 32822567.
Backbone
  Vector backbone: pD649
  Backbone size w/o insert (bp): 6106
  Vector type: Mammalian Expression
Growth in bacteria
  Bacterial resistance: Ampicillin, 100 μg/mL
  Growth temperature: 37°C
  Growth strain: DH5alpha
  Copy number: High Copy
Gene/Insert
  Gene/Insert name: TREML2 (alt name: TRML2)
  Species: H. sapiens (human)
  Insert size (bp): 750
  Mutation: Fc region of human IgG contains D265A and P329A mutations (DAPA)
  Entrez Gene: TREML2 (a.k.a. C6orf76, TLT-2, TLT2, dJ238O23.1)
  Promoter: CMV/SP6
  Tag / fusion protein: Fc(DAPA)-AviTag-6xHis (C terminal on backbone)
  Cloning method: Restriction Enzyme; 5′ cloning site GCGGCCGC (not destroyed); 3′ cloning site GGCGCGCC (not destroyed)
  Sequencing primers: 5′ ATTTAGGTGACACTATAG; 3′ CACGTACCAGTTGAACTTCACC
Resource information
  A portion of this plasmid was derived from a plasmid made by: synthesis by ThermoFisher
Terms and licenses: Academic/Nonprofit Terms; Industry Terms: Not Available to Industry
Depositor comments: Some plasmids in this collection may have an IS4-like element ISVsa5 family transposase upstream of the CMV promoter.
How to cite: pD649-HAsp-TREML2-Fc(DAPA)-AviTag-6xHis was a gift from Chris Garcia (Addgene plasmid # 156701 ; http://n2t.net/addgene:156701 ; RRID:Addgene_156701)
