>Addgene plasmid #156701 | pD649-HAsp-TREML2-Fc(DAPA)-AviTag-6xHis | depositor partial sequence | sequence record 302512 | insert (extracellular domain)
GGACCTTCTGCCGATTCTGTGTATACAAAAGTGCGGCTGCTGGAAGGCGAGACACTGAGCGTGCAGTGTT
CCTACAAGGGCTACAAGAACAGAGTGGAAGGCAAAGTGTGGTGCAAGATCCGGAAGAAGAAGTGCGAGCC
TGGCTTCGCCAGAGTGTGGGTCAAGGGACCTAGATACCTGCTGCAGGATGATGCCCAGGCCAAGGTGGTC
AACATCACAATGGTGGCCCTGAAGCTGCAGGACAGCGGCAGATACTGGTGCATGAGAAACACCAGCGGCA
TCCTGTATCCTCTGATGGGCTTTCAGCTGGACGTGTCCCCTGCTCCTCAGACCGAGAGAAACATCCCCTT
CACACACCTGGACAACATCCTGAAGTCTGGCACCGTGACAACCGGACAGGCTCCTACATCTGGCCCTGAT
GCTCCCTTTACCACCGGCGTGATGGTGTTTACCCCTGGCCTGATCACACTGCCCAGACTGCTGGCTTCTA
CCAGACCTGCCAGCAAGACCGGCTACAGCTTTACCGCCACCAGCACCACATCTCAGGGCCCTAGAAGAAC
CATGGGCAGCCAGACAGTGACCGCCTCTCCTAGCAATGCCAGAGATTCTTCTGCTGGCCCCGAGAGCATC
AGCACAAAGAGCGGCGATCTGAGCACAAGAAGCCCAACAACCGGCCTGTGCCTGACAAGCAGAAGCCTGC
TGAACAGACTGCCCAGCATGCCCTCCATCAGACACCAGGACGTGTACTCT
